>Addgene plasmid #122214 | mycBioID-pBabePuro-myc-BirA*HRASG12V | addgene full sequence | sequence record 238347 | Addgene NGS Result
GCAGCCTGAATATGGGCCAAACAGGATATCTGTGGTAAGCAGTTCCTGCCCCGGCTCAGGGCCAAGAACA
GATGGAACAGCTGAATATGGGCCAAACAGGATATCTGTGGTAAGCAGTTCCTGCCCCGGCTCAGGGCCAA
GAACAGATGGTCCCCAGATGCGGTCCAGCCCTCAGCAGTTTCTAGAGAACCATCAGATGTTTCCAGGGTG
CCCCAAGGACCTGAAATGACCCTGTGCCTTATTTGAACTAACCAATCAGTTCGCTTCTCGCTTCTGTTCG
CGCGCTTCTGCTCCCCGAGCTCAATAAAAGAGCCCACAACCCCTCACTCGGGGCGCCAGTCCTCCGATTG
ACTGAGTCGCCCGGGTACCCGTGTATCCAATAAACCCTCTTGCAGTTGCATCCGACTTGTGGTCTCGCTG
TTCCTTGGGAGGGTCTCCTCTGAGTGATTGACTACCCGTCAGCGGGGGTCTTTCATTTGGGGGCTCGTCC
GGGATCGGGAGACCCCTGCCCAGGGACCACCGACCCACCACCGGGAGGCAAGCTGGCCAGCAACTTATCT
GTGTCTGTCCGATTGTCTAGTGTCTATGACTGATTTTATGCGCCTGCGTCGGTACTAGTTAGCTAACTAG
CTCTGTATCTGGCGGACCCGTGGTGGAACTGACGAGTTCTGAACACCCGGCCGCAACCCTGGGAGACGTC
CCAGGGACTTTGGGGGCCGTTTTTGTGGCCCGACCTGAGGAAGGGAGTCGATGTGGAATCCGACCCCGTC
AGGATATGTGGTTCTGGTAGGAGACGAGAACCTAAAACAGTTCCCGCCTCCGTCTGAATTTTTGCTTTCG
GTTTGGAACCGAAGCCGCGCGTCTTGTCTGCTGCAGCGCTGCAGCATCGTTCTGTGTTGTCTCTGTCTGA
CTGTGTTTCTGTATTTGTCTGAAAATTAGGGCCAGACTGTTACCACTCCCTTAAGTTTGACCTTAGGTCA
CTGGAAAGATGTCGAGCGGATCGCTCACAACCAGTCGGTAGATGTCAAGAAGAGACGTTGGGTTACCTTC
TGCTCTGCAGAATGGCCAACCTTTAACGTCGGATGGCCGCGAGACGGCACCTTTAACCGAGACCTCATCA
CCCAGGTTAAGATCAAGGTCTTTTCACCTGGCCCGCATGGACACCCAGACCAGGTCCCCTACATCGTGAC
CTGGGAAGCCTTGGCTTTTGACCCCCCTCCCTGGGTCAAGCCCTTTGTACACCCTAAGCCTCCGCCTCCT
CTTCCTCCATCCGCCCCGTCTCTCCCCCTTGAACCTCCTCGTTCGACCCCGCCTCGATCCTCCCTTTATC
CAGCCCTCACTCCTTCTCTAGGCGCCGGCCGGATCCCAGTGTGGTGGTACGTAGGAATTCGGAGACCCAA
GCTGGCTAGCCACCATGGAACAAAAACTCATCTCAGAAGAGGATCTCGACAAGGACAACACCGTGCCCCT
GAAGCTGATCGCCCTGCTGGCCAACGGCGAGTTCCACTCTGGCGAGCAGCTGGGAGAGACCCTGGGAATG
AGCAGAGCCGCCATCAACAAGCACATCCAGACACTGAGAGACTGGGGAGTGGACGTGTTCACCGTGCCTG
GCAAGGGCTACAGCCTGCCTGAGCCTATCCAGCTGCTGAACGCCAAGCAGATCCTGGGACAGCTGGATGG
CGGAAGCGTGGCCGTGCTGCCTGTGATCGACTCCACCAATCAGTACCTGCTGGACAGAATCGGAGAGCTG
AAGTCCGGCGACGCCTGCATCGCCGAGTACCAGCAGGCTGGCAGAGGAGGCAGAGGACGGAAGTGGTTCA
GCCCATTCGGAGCCAACCTGTACCTGTCCATGTTCTGGAGACTGGAGCAGGGACCTGCTGCTGCCATCGG
ACTGAGTCTGGTGATCGGAATCGTGATGGCCGAGGTGCTGAGAAAGCTGGGAGCCGACAAGGTGAGAGTG
AAGTGGCCTAATGACCTGTACCTCCAGGACCGCAAGCTGGCTGGCATCCTGGTGGAGCTGACAGGCAAGA
CAGGCGATGCCGCTCAGATCGTGATCGGAGCCGGAATCAACATGGCCATGAGAAGAGTGGAGGAGAGCGT
GGTGAACCAGGGCTGGATCACCCTGCAGGAGGCTGGCATCAACCTGGACCGGAACACCCTGGCCGCCATG
CTGATCAGAGAGCTGAGAGCCGCTCTGGAGCTGTTCGAGCAGGAGGGACTGGCTCCTTACCTGAGCAGAT
GGGAGAAGCTGGACAACTTCATCAACAGACCTGTGAAGCTGATCATCGGCGACAAGGAAATCTTCGGCAT
CTCCAGAGGAATCGACAAGCAGGGAGCTCTGCTGCTGGAGCAGGACGGAATCATCAAGCCCTGGATGGGC
GGAGAAATCTCCCTGAGAAGCGCAGAGAAGCTCGAGCTCGAGCGGCCGCCACTGTGCTGGATATCTGCAG
AATTCACGGAATATAAGCTGGTGGTGGTGGGCGCCGTGGGTGTGGGCAAGAGTGCGCTGACCATCCAGCT
GATCCAGAACCATTTTGTGGACGAATACGACCCCACTATAGAGGATTCCTACCGGAAGCAGGTGGTCATT
GATGGGGAGACGTGCCTGTTGGACATCCTGGATACCGCCGGCCAGGAGGAGTACAGCGCCATGCGGGACC
AGTACATGCGCACCGGGGAGGGCTTCCTGTGTGTGTTTGCCATCAACAACACCAAGTCTTTTGAGGACAT
CCACCAGTACAGGGAGCAGATCAAACGGGTGAAGGACTCGGATGACGTGCCCATGGTGCTGGTGGGGAAC
AAGTGTGACCTGGCTGCACGCACTGTGGAATCTCGGCAGGCTCAGGACCTCGCCCGAAGCTACGGCATCC
CCTACATCGAGACCTCGGCCAAGACCCGGCAGGGAGTGGAGGATGCCTTCTACACGTTGGTGCGTGAGAT
CCGGCAGCACAAGCTGCGGAAGCTGAACCCTCCTGATGAGAGTGGCCCCGGCTGCATGAGCTGCAAGTGT
GTGCTCTCCTGAGTCGACCCTGTGGAATGTGTGTCAGTTAGGGTGTGGAAAGTCCCCAGGCTCCCCAGCA
GGCAGAAGTATGCAAAGCATGCATCTCAATTAGTCAGCAACCAGGTGTGGAAAGTCCCCAGGCTCCCCAG
CAGGCAGAAGTATGCAAAGCATGCATCTCAATTAGTCAGCAACCATAGTCCCGCCCCTAACTCCGCCCAT
CCCGCCCCTAACTCCGCCCAGTTCCGCCCATTCTCCGCCCCATGGCTGACTAATTTTTTTTATTTATGCA
GAGGCCGAGGCCGCCTCGGCCTCTGAGCTATTCCAGAAGTAGTGAGGAGGCTTTTTTGGAGGCCTAGGCT
TTTGCAAAAAGCTTACCATGACCGAGTACAAGCCCACGGTGCGCCTCGCCACCCGCGACGACGTCCCCAG
GGCCGTACGCACCCTCGCCGCCGCGTTCGCCGACTACCCCGCCACGCGCCACACCGTCGATCCGGACCGC
CACATCGAGCGGGTCACCGAGCTGCAAGAACTCTTCCTCACGCGCGTCGGGCTCGACATCGGCAAGGTGT
GGGTCGCGGACGACGGCGCCGCGGTGGCGGTCTGGACCACGCCGGAGAGCGTCGAAGCGGGGGCGGTGTT
CGCCGAGATCGGCCCGCGCATGGCCGAGTTGAGCGGTTCCCGGCTGGCCGCGCAGCAACAGATGGAAGGC
CTCCTGGCGCCGCACCGGCCCAAGGAGCCCGCGTGGTTCCTGGCCACCGTCGGCGTCTCGCCCGACCACC
AGGGCAAGGGTCTGGGCAGCGCCGTCGTGCTCCCCGGAGTGGAGGCGGCCGAGCGCGCCGGGGTGCCCGC
CTTCCTGGAGACCTCCGCGCCCCGCAACCTCCCCTTCTACGAGCGGCTCGGCTTCACCGTCACCGCCGAC
GTCGAGGTGCCCGAAGGACCGCGCACCTGGTGCATGACCCGCAAGCCCGGTGCCTGACGCCCGCCCCACG
ACCCGCAGCGCCCGACCGAAAGGAGCGCACGACCCCATGCATCGATAAAATAAAAGATTTTATTTAGTCT
CCAGAAAAAGGGGGGAATGAAAGACCCCACCTGTAGGTTTGGCAAGCTAGCTTAAGTAACGCCATTTTGC
AAGGCATGGAAAAATACATAACTGAGAATAGAGAAGTTCAGATCAAGGTCAGGAACAGATGGAACAGCTG
AATATGGGCCAAACAGGATATCTGTGGTAAGCAGTTCCTGCCCCGGCTCAGGGCCAAGAACAGATGGAAC
AGCTGAATATGGGCCAAACAGGATATCTGTGGTAAGCAGTTCCTGCCCCGGCTCAGGGCCAAGAACAGAT
GGTCCCCAGATGCGGTCCAGCCCTCAGCAGTTTCTAGAGAACCATCAGATGTTTCCAGGGTGCCCCAAGG
ACCTGAAATGACCCTGTGCCTTATTTGAACTAACCAATCAGTTCGCTTCTCGCTTCTGTTCGCGCGCTTC
TGCTCCCCGAGCTCAATAAAAGAGCCCACAACCCCTCACTCGGGGCGCCAGTCCTCCGATTGACTGAGTC
GCCCGGGTACCCGTGTATCCAATAAACCCTCTTGCAGTTGCATCCGACTTGTGGTCTCGCTGTTCCTTGG
GAGGGTCTCCTCTGAGTGATTGACTACCCGTCAGCGGGGGTCTTTCACATGCAGCATGTATCAAAATTAA
TTTGGTTTTTTTTCTTAAGTATTTACATTAAATGGCCATAGTTGCATTAATGAATCGGCCAACGCGCGGG
GAGAGGCGGTTTGCGTATTGGGCGCTCTTCCGCTTCCTCGCTCACTGACTCGCTGCGCTCGGTCGTTCGG
CTGCGGCGAGCGGTATCAGCTCACTCAAAGGCGGTAATACGGTTATCCACAGAATCAGGGGATAACGCAG
GAAAGAACATGTGAGCAAAAGGCCAGCAAAAGGCCAGGAACCGTAAAAAGGCCGCGTTGCTGGCGTTTTT
CCATAGGCTCCGCCCCCCTGACGAGCATCACAAAAATCGACGCTCAAGTCAGAGGTGGCGAAACCCGACA
GGACTATAAAGATACCAGGCGTTTCCCCCTGGAAGCTCCCTCGTGCGCTCTCCTGTTCCGACCCTGCCGC
TTACCGGATACCTGTCCGCCTTTCTCCCTTCGGGAAGCGTGGCGCTTTCTCATAGCTCACGCTGTAGGTA
TCTCAGTTCGGTGTAGGTCGTTCGCTCCAAGCTGGGCTGTGTGCACGAACCCCCCGTTCAGCCCGACCGC
TGCGCCTTATCCGGTAACTATCGTCTTGAGTCCAACCCGGTAAGACACGACTTATCGCCACTGGCAGCAG
CCACTGGTAACAGGATTAGCAGAGCGAGGTATGTAGGCGGTGCTACAGAGTTCTTGAAGTGGTGGCCTAA
CTACGGCTACACTAGAAGAACAGTATTTGGTATCTGCGCTCTGCTGAAGCCAGTTACCTTCGGAAAAAGA
GTTGGTAGCTCTTGATCCGGCAAACAAACCACCGCTGGTAGCGGTGGTTTTTTTGTTTGCAAGCAGCAGA
TTACGCGCAGAAAAAAAGGATCTCAAGAAGATCCTTTGATCTTTTCTACGGGGTCTGACGCTCAGTGGAA
CGAAAACTCACGTTAAGGGATTTTGGTCATGAGATTATCAAAAAGGATCTTCACCTAGATCCTTTTGCGG
CCGCAAATCAATCTAAAGTATATATGAGTAAACTTGGTCTGACAGTTACCAATGCTTAATCAGTGAGGCA
CCTATCTCAGCGATCTGTCTATTTCGTTCATCCATAGTTGCCTGACTCCCCGTCGTGTAGATAACTACGA
TACGGGAGGGCTTACCATCTGGCCCCAGTGCTGCAATGATACCGCGAGACCCACGCTCACCGGCTCCAGA
TTTATCAGCAATAAACCAGCCAGCCGGAAGGGCCGAGCGCAGAAGTGGTCCTGCAACTTTATCCGCCTCC
ATCCAGTCTATTAATTGTTGCCGGGAAGCTAGAGTAAGTAGTTCGCCAGTTAATAGTTTGCGCAACGTTG
TTGCCATTGCTACAGGCATCGTGGTGTCACGCTCGTCGTTTGGTATGGCTTCATTCAGCTCCGGTTCCCA
ACGATCAAGGCGAGTTACATGATCCCCCATGTTGTGCAAAAAAGCGGTTAGCTCCTTCGGTCCTCCGATC
GTTGTCAGAAGTAAGTTGGCCGCAGTGTTATCACTCATGGTTATGGCAGCACTGCATAATTCTCTTACTG
TCATGCCATCCGTAAGATGCTTTTCTGTGACTGGTGAGTACTCAACCAAGTCATTCTGAGAATAGTGTAT
GCGGCGACCGAGTTGCTCTTGCCCGGCGTCAATACGGGATAATACCGCGCCACATAGCAGAACTTTAAAA
GTGCTCATCATTGGAAAACGTTCTTCGGGGCGAAAACTCTCAAGGATCTTACCGCTGTTGAGATCCAGTT
CGATGTAACCCACTCGTGCACCCAACTGATCTTCAGCATCTTTTACTTTCACCAGCGTTTCTGGGTGAGC
AAAAACAGGAAGGCAAAATGCCGCAAAAAAGGGAATAAGGGCGACACGGAAATGTTGAATACTCATACTC
TTCCTTTTTCAATATTATTGAAGCATTTATCAGGGTTATTGTCTCATGAGCGGATACATATTTGAATGTA
TTTAGAAAAATAAACAAATAGGGGTTCCGCGCACATTTCCCCGAAAAGTGCCACCT
Features (pLannotate 1.2.2; 13 found; start..end, strand, type, name):
      6..475     +  LTR            LTR: long terminal repeat from Moloney murine leukemia virus
    599..873     +  misc_feature   MESV Ψ (fragment): packaging signal of murine embryonic stem cell virus
    940..1356    +  CDS            gag (truncated): truncated Moloney murine leukemia virus (MMLV) gag gene lacking the start codon
   1451..2410    +  CDS            BirA(R118G): promiscuous R118G mutant of the E. coli biotin protein ligase (Cronan, 2005) also known as BirA* or BioID
   2456..3022    +  CDS            H-Ras (G12V): human oncoprotein generated by the G12V mutation in the small GTPase H-Ras
   3039..3368    +  promoter       SV40 promoter: SV40 enhancer and early promoter
   3378..3977    +  CDS            PuroR: puromycin N-acetyltransferase; pac from Streptomyces alboniger; confers resistance to puromycin
   4076..4197    +  LTR            3' LTR (ΔU3) (fragment): self-inactivating 3' long terminal repeat (LTR) from Moloney murine leukemia virus
   4198..4667    +  LTR            LTR: long terminal repeat from Moloney murine leukemia virus
   4733..4785    -  CDS            lacI (fragment): lac repressor; lacI; The lac repressor binds to the lac operator to inhibit transcription in E. coli. This inhibition can be relieved by adding lactose or isopropyl-β-D-thiogalactopyranoside (IPTG).
   4968..5556    -  rep_origin     ori: high-copy-number ColE1/pMB1/pBR322/pUC origin of replication
   5716..6576    -  CDS            AmpR: β-lactamase; bla; confers resistance to ampicillin, carbenicillin, and related antibiotics
   6577..6681    -  promoter       AmpR promoter: bla
