[The description below was written by a language model from this plasmid's Addgene catalogue record and pLannotate feature annotations shown in this document.]
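Description:
mycBioID-pBabePuro-myc-BirA*HRASG12V is a Moloney murine leukemia virus-based retroviral expression plasmid built on the mycBioID-pBABE-puro backbone, intended for stable expression of a proximity-labelling bait in mammalian cells. In bacteria it is maintained through a high-copy ColE1/pUC-type origin and an ampicillin resistance gene (β-lactamase) driven by its own promoter. The retroviral portion is flanked by MMLV long terminal repeats and carries a packaging signal (Ψ) followed by a truncated gag segment lacking its start codon. This arrangement allows the transcript to be encapsidated when viral proteins are supplied in trans by packaging cells. The catalogue lists a total size of 6780 bp, whereas the sequenced record underlying the feature table is 6,706 nt.

The payload is a single fusion open reading frame: an N-terminal myc epitope and BirA(R118G), the promiscuous E. coli biotin ligase mutant known as BirA* or BioID, joined upstream of human HRAS carrying the oncogenic G12V substitution (567 bp insert, introduced by Gibson cloning). The myc tag is stated in the catalogue but not separately annotated in the feature table. No dedicated internal promoter is annotated upstream of the fusion, so expression presumably comes from the 5' LTR, as is usual for pBABE vectors. Downstream, an SV40 enhancer/early promoter drives puromycin N-acetyltransferase, allowing selection of transduced cells. Once expressed, the fusion biotinylates proteins near activated HRAS, so they can be captured and identified. This fits the associated study, which compared the protein interactomes of RAS isoforms.
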