Addgene plasmid #122214: mycBioID-pBabePuro-myc-BirA*HRASG12V
Purpose: Stably expresses myc-BirA* fused to HRASG12V in mammalian cells
Depositing lab: Christopher Counter. Depositing organization: Duke University. Publication: Interrogating the protein interactomes of RAS isoforms identifies PIP5K1A as a KRAS-specific vulnerability. Adhikari H, Counter CM. Nat Commun. 2018 Sep 7;9(1):3646. doi: 10.1038/s41467-018-05692-6. PubMed 30194290.
Backbone
  Vector backbone: mycBioID-pBABE-puro
  Backbone size w/o insert (bp): 6213
  Total vector size (bp): 6780
  Modifications to backbone: None
  Vector type: Mammalian Expression, Retroviral
  Selectable markers: Puromycin
Growth in bacteria
  Bacterial resistance: Ampicillin, 100 μg/mL
  Growth temperature: 37°C
  Growth strain: NEB Stable
  Copy number: High Copy
Gene/Insert
  Gene/Insert name: HRASG12V (alt name: HRAS)
  Species: H. sapiens (human)
  Insert size (bp): 567
  Mutation: changed G12 to V
  GenBank ID: 3265
  Entrez Gene: HRAS (a.k.a. C-BAS/HAS, C-H-RAS, C-HA-RAS1, CTLO, H-RASIDX, HAMSV, HRAS1, RASH1, p21ras)
  Tag / fusion protein: myc-BirA* (N terminal on insert)
  Cloning method: Gibson Cloning
  Sequencing primers: 5′ CTTTATCCAGCCCTCAC; 3′ ACCCTAACTGACACACATTCC
Terms and licenses: Academic/Nonprofit Terms; Industry Terms: Not Available to Industry
How to cite: mycBioID-pBabePuro-myc-BirA*HRASG12V was a gift from Christopher Counter (Addgene plasmid # 122214)
